Addgene plasmid #63717: CC5
Purpose: Voltage sensing domain of Ciona with the D129N/D164N/G187A/V220T mutations fused to super ecliptic pHlorin A227D
Depositing lab: Bradley Baker. Depositing organization: Korea Institute of Science and Technology. Publication: Combinatorial mutagenesis of the voltage-sensing domain enables the optical resolution of action potentials firing at 60 Hz by a genetically encoded fluorescent sensor of membrane potential. Piao HH, Rajakumar D, Kang BE, Kim EH, Baker BJ. J Neurosci. 2015 Jan 7;35(1):372-85. doi: 10.1523/JNEUROSCI.3008-14.2015. PubMed 25568129.
Backbone
  Vector backbone: pcDNA3.1
  Backbone manufacturer: Invitrogen
  Backbone size w/o insert (bp): 5600
  Total vector size (bp): 7100
  Vector type: Mammalian Expression
  Selectable markers: Hygromycin
Growth in bacteria
  Bacterial resistance: Ampicillin, 100 μg/mL
  Growth temperature: 37°C
  Growth strain: DH5alpha
  Copy number: High Copy
Gene/Insert
  Gene/Insert name: CC5
  Species: Ciona
  Insert size (bp): 1500
  Promoter: CMV
  Tag / fusion protein: Super ecliptic pHlorin A227D (C terminal on insert)
  Cloning method: Restriction Enzyme; 5′ cloning site NheI (not destroyed); 3′ cloning site XhoI (not destroyed)
  Sequencing primers: 5′ CMV Forward; 3′ BGH Reverse
Terms and licenses: Academic/Nonprofit Terms; Industry Terms: Not Available to Industry
How to cite: CC5 was a gift from Bradley Baker (Addgene plasmid # 63717 ; http://n2t.net/addgene:63717 ; RRID:Addgene_63717)
