[The description below was written by a language model from this plasmid's Addgene catalogue record.]
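Description:
CC5 is a mammalian expression plasmid built on the pcDNA3.1 backbone, about 7.1 kb in total, of which roughly 1.5 kb is insert. It encodes a genetically encoded fluorescent sensor of membrane potential. The plasmid is maintained at high copy in E. coli under ampicillin selection, and the record lists hygromycin as the selectable marker for mammalian cells, which would allow stable lines to be derived in addition to transient transfection. No feature table accompanies the entry, so details of origins and other backbone elements are not itemised beyond what the backbone name implies.

The insert, cloned between NheI and XhoI sites that both remain intact, is expressed from the CMV promoter; the use of a BGH reverse sequencing primer is consistent with the BGH polyadenylation region that normally follows the cloning site in this backbone. The open reading frame consists of the voltage-sensing domain from Ciona carrying four substitutions (D129N, D164N, G187A and V220T), fused at its C terminus to super ecliptic pHluorin bearing the A227D mutation. In this design, voltage-driven conformational changes in the membrane-embedded sensing domain are transmitted to the attached pH-sensitive GFP variant, producing a change in fluorescence that reports changes in membrane potential.

CC5 comes from a combinatorial mutagenesis study of the voltage-sensing domain, aimed at improving the sensor enough to resolve action potentials firing at high frequency optically. It is suited to expression in cultured mammalian cells for optical voltage imaging and for comparing the effects of sensing-domain mutations on probe performance.
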