>Addgene plasmid #63717 | CC5 | depositor partial sequence | sequence record 106286 | CC5 sequence 1497 bps
GCTAGCGCCACCATGGAGGGATTCGACGGTTCAGATTTTAGTCCTCCAGCTGATTTAGTTGGCGTTGACG
GTGCAGTCATGCGGAACGTCGTTGACGTCACGATAAATGGTGACGTCACTGCTCCGCCGAAAGCTGCGCC
AAGAAAAAGTGAATCGGTAAAGAAAGTTCATTGGAATGATGTAGACCAAGGACCGAGTGAAAAACCAGAG
ACAAGACAGGAGGAACGAATAGATATACCCGAGATTTCAGGTCTATGGTGGGGCGAGAATGAACATGGAG
TGGACGATGGGAGAATGGAGATACCTACTACTGGTGTAGGTCGCGTCCAGTTTCGGATCCGAGCCGTGAT
TGATCATCTAGGGATGCGAGTCTTTGGAGTCTTCCTAATTTTCTTGAACATCATCCTCATGATCATTGAT
CTCAGTCTTATCGATAAAAGTGAATCTTCACAATCCTTTTATGACGGGATGGCTTTGGCTCTTTCTTGTT
ATTTCATGCTGAACTTAGGATTAAGGATATTTGCCTACGGGCCCAAGCTTTTCTTCACCAACCCCTGGGA
GGTTGCTGATGCCTTGATTATCGTTGTCACATTCGTCGTCACGATATTTTACACTGTGTTAGATGAATAC
GGTACCGAAACAGGAGCCGATGGTTTGGGGAGATTGGTTACCTTGGCCCGTTTGCTGAGGGTGGTTAGAT
TAGCAAGAATATTTTATTCCCACCAACAAATGAAGGCTTCAAGCAGAAGAACAATATCACAGAACAAAAG
AAGATATCGCATGAGTAAAGGAGAAGAACTTTTCACTGGAGTTGTCCCAATTCTTGTTGAATTAGATGGT
GATGTTAATGGGCACAAATTTTCTGTCAGTGGAGAGGGTGAAGGTGATGCAACATACGGAAAACTTACCC
TTAAATTTATTTGCACTACTGGAAAACTACCTGTTCCATGGCCAACACTTGTCACTACTTTAACTTATGG
TGTTCAATGCTTTTCAAGATACCCAGATCATATGAAACGGCATGACTTTTTCAAGAGTGCCATGCCCGAA
GGTTATGTACAGGAAAGAACTATATTTTTCAAAGATGACGGGAACTACAAGACACGTGCTGAAGTCAAGT
TTGAAGGTGATACCCTTGTTAATAGAATCGAGTTAAAAGGTATTGATTTTAAAGAAGATGGAAACATTCT
TGGACACAAATTGGAATACAACTATAACGATCACCAGGTGTACATCATGGCAGACAAACAAAAGAATGGA
ATCAAAGCTAACTTCAAAATTAGACACAACATTGAAGATGGAGGCGTTCAACTAGCAGACCATTATCAAC
AAAATACTCCAATTGGCGATGGGCCCGTCCTTTTACCAGACAACCATTACCTGTTTACAACTTCTACTCT
TTCGAAAGATCCCAACGAAAAGAGAGACCACATGGTCCTTCTTGAGTTTGTAACAGCTGATGGGATTACA
CATGGCATGGATGAACTATACAAATGA
