>Addgene plasmid #63717 | CC5 | addgene partial sequence | sequence record 119749 | bgh_pa_d2r 5'-ACTCAGACAATGCGATGCAAtttc-3'
AGTGGGAGTGGCACCTTCCAGGGTCAAGGAAGGCACGGGGGAGGGGCAAACAACAGATGGCTGGCAACTA
GAAGGCACAGTCGAGGCTGATCAGCGGGTTTAAACGGGCCCTCTAGACTCGAGTCATCATTTGTATAGTT
CATCCATGCCATGTGTAATCCCATCAGCTGTTACAAACTCAAGAAGGACCATGTGGTCTCTCTTTTCGTT
GGGATCTTTCGAAAGAGTAGAAGTTGTAAACAGGTAATGGTTGTCTGGTAAAAGGACGGGCCCATCGCCA
ATTGGAGTATTTTGTTGATAATGGTCTGCTAGTTGAACGCCTCCATCTTCAATGTTGTGTCTAATTTTGA
AGTTAGCTTTGATTCCATTCTTTTGTTTGTCTGCCATGATGTACACCTGGTGATCGTTATAGTTGTATTC
CAATTTGTGTCCAAGAATGTTTCCATCTTCTTTAAAATCAATACCTTTTAACTCGATTCTATTAACAAGG
GTATCACCTTCAAACTTGACTTCAGCACGTGTCTTGTAGTTCCCGTCATCTTTGAAAAATATAGTTCTTT
CCTGTACATAACCTTCGGGCATGGCACTCTTGAAAAAGTCATGCCGTTTCATATGATCTGGGTATCTTGA
AAAGCATTGAACACCATAAGTTAAAGTAGTGACAAGTGTTGGCCATGGAACAGGTAGTTTTCCAGTAGTG
CAAATAAATTTAAGGGTAAGTTTTCCGTATGTTGCATCACCTTCACCCTCTCCACTGACAGAAAATTTGT
GCCCATTAACATCACCATCTAATTCAACAAGAATTGGGACAACTCCAGTGAAAAGTTCTTCTCCTTTACT
CATGCGATATCTTCTTTTGTTCTGTGATATTGTTCTTCTGCTTGAAGCCTTCATTTGTTGGTGGGAATAA
AATATTCTTGCTAATCTAACCACCCTCAGCAAACGGG
