>Addgene plasmid #63717 | CC5 | addgene partial sequence | sequence record 119750 | GFPfusionREV 5'-CTCCACTGACAGAAAATTTG-3'
CATCTAATTCAACAAGAATTGGGACAACTCCAGTGAAAAGTTCTTCTCCTTTACTCATGCGATATCTTCT
TTTGTTCTGTGATATTGTTCTTCTGCTTGAAGCCTTCATTTGTTGGTGGGAATAAAATATTCTTGCTAAT
CTAACCACCCTCAGCAAACGGGCCAAGGTAACCAATCTCCCCAAACCATCGGCTCCTGTTTCGGTACCGT
ATTCATCTAACACAGTGTAAAATATCGTGACGACGAATGTGACAACGATAATCAAGGCATCAGCAACCTC
CCAGGGGTTGGTGAAGAAAAGCTTGGGCCCGTAGGCAAATATCCTTAATCCTAAGTTCAGCATGAAATAA
CAAGAAAGAGCCAAAGCCATCCCGTCATAAAAGGATTGTGAAGATTCACTTTTATCGATAAGACTGAGAT
CAATGATCATGAGGATGATGTTCAAGAAAATTAGGAAGACTCCAAAGACTCGCATCCCTAGATGATCAAT
CACGGCTCGGATCCGAAACTGGACGCGACCTACACCAGTAGTAGGTATCTCCATTCTCCCATCGTCCACT
CCATGTTCATTCTCGCCCCACCATAGACCTGAAATCTCGGGTATATCTATTCGTTCCTCCTGTCTTGTCT
CTGGTTTTTCACTCGGTCCTTGGTCTACATCATTCCAATGAACTTTCTTTACCGATTCACTTTTTCTTGG
CGCAGCTTTCGGCGGAGCAGTGACGTCACCATTTATCGTGACGTCAACGACGTTCCGCATGACTGCACCG
TCAACGCCAACTAAATCAGCTGGAGGACTAAAATCTGAACCGTCGAATCCCTCCATGGTGGCGCTAGCCA
GCTTGGGTCTCCCTATAGTGAGTCGTATTAATTTCGATAAGCCAGTAAGCAGTGGGTTCTCTAGTTAGCC
AGAGAGCTCTGCTTATATAGACCTCCCACCGTACACGCCTACCGCCCATTTGCGTCAATGGGGCGGAGTT
GTTACGACATTTTGGAAAGTCCCGTTGATTTTGGTGCCAAAACAAACTCCCATTGACGTC
