>Addgene plasmid #63717 | CC5 | addgene partial sequence | sequence record 119751 | CMV-F 5'-CGCAAATGGGCGGTAGGCGTG-3'
CTATATAAGCAGAGCTCTCTGGCTAACTAGAGAACCCACTGCTTACTGGCTTATCGAAATTAATACGACT
CACTATAGGGAGACCCAAGCTGGCTAGCGCCACCATGGAGGGATTCGACGGTTCAGATTTTAGTCCTCCA
GCTGATTTAGTTGGCGTTGACGGTGCAGTCATGCGGAACGTCGTTGACGTCACGATAAATGGTGACGTCA
CTGCTCCGCCGAAAGCTGCGCCAAGAAAAAGTGAATCGGTAAAGAAAGTTCATTGGAATGATGTAGACCA
AGGACCGAGTGAAAAACCAGAGACAAGACAGGAGGAACGAATAGATATACCCGAGATTTCAGGTCTATGG
TGGGGCGAGAATGAACATGGAGTGGACGATGGGAGAATGGAGATACCTACTACTGGTGTAGGTCGCGTCC
AGTTTCGGATCCGAGCCGTGATTGATCATCTAGGGATGCGAGTCTTTGGAGTCTTCCTAATTTTCTTGAA
CATCATCCTCATGATCATTGATCTCAGTCTTATCGATAAAAGTGAATCTTCACAATCCTTTTATGACGGG
ATGGCTTTGGCTCTTTCTTGTTATTTCATGCTGAACTTAGGATTAAGGATATTTGCCTACGGGCCCAAGC
TTTTCTTCACCAACCCCTGGGAGGTTGCTGATGCCTTGATTATCGTTGTCACATTCGTCGTCACGATATT
TTACACTGTGTTAGATGAATACGGTACCGAAACAGGAGCCGATGG
